>Addgene plasmid #129843 | pRDAX-340 N-Tag UnaG[1] L20 {Esp3I(2x)} EBPF2 | depositor full sequence | sequence record 249221 | Full Sequence
GCCTGCCTCCAGGCCTCAATATTGGCCATTAGCCATATTATTCATTGGTTATATAGCATAAATCAATATT
GGCTATTGGCCATTGCATACGTTGTATCTATATCATAATATGTACATTTATATTGGCTCATGTCCAATAT
GACCGCCATGTTGGCATTGATTATTGACTAGTTATTAATAGTAATCAATTACGGGGTCATTAGTTCATAG
CCCATATATGGAGTTCCGCGTTACATAACTTACGGTAAATGGCCCGCCTGGCTGACCGCCCAACGACCCC
CGCCCATTGACGTCAATAATGACGTATGTTCCCATAGTAACGCCAATAGGGACTTTCCATTGACGTCAAT
GGGTGGAGTATTTACGGTAAACTGCCCACTTGGCAGTACATCAAGTGTATCATATGCCAAGTCCGCCCCC
TATTGACGTCAATGACGGTAAATGGCCCGCCTGGCATTATGCCCAGTACATGACCTTACGGGACTTTCCT
ACTTGGCAGTACATCTACGTATTAGTCATCGCTATTACCATGGTGATGCGGTTTTGGCAGTACACCAATG
GGCGTGGATAGCGGTTTGACTCACGGGGATTTCCAAGTCTCCACCCCATTGACGTCAATGGGAGTTTGTT
TTGGCACCAAAATCAACGGGACTTTCCAAAATGTCGTAATAACCCCGCCCCGTTGACGCAAATGGGCGGT
AGGCGTGTACGGTGGGAGGTCTATATAAGCAGAGCTCGTTTAGTGAACCGTCAGATCACTAGAAGCTTTA
TTGCGGTAGTTTATCACAGTTAAATTGCTAACGCAGTCAGTGCTTCTGACACAACAGTCTCGAACTTAAG
CTGCAGAAGTTGGTCGTGAGGCACTGGGCAGGTAAGTATCAAGGTTACAAGACAGGTTTAAGGAGACCAA
TAGAAACTGGGCTTGTCGAGACAGAGAAGACTCTTGCGTTTCTGATAGGCACCTATTGGTCTTACTGACA
TCCACTTTGCCTTTCTCTCCACAGGTGTCCACTCCCAGGCCACCATGGTCGAAAAGTTCGTGGGCACATG
GAAGATTGCCGATAGCCACAACTTCGGCGAATACCTCAAAGCTATAGGGGCACCAAAAGAGCTTAGCGAT
GGTGGAGATGCGACAACTCCCACACTGTACATTAGCCAGAAAGACGGAGACAAGATGACTGTCAAGATCG
AGAATGGGCCTCCCACCTTTCTGGACACACAGGTTAAGTTCAAACTGGGTGAGGAGTTTGACGAGTTTCC
CAGTGATCGCAGGAAAGGGAGTCCTGGCGGTGGATCCGGAGGCTCTGGGAGCTCTGCCAGCGGTGGCAGC
ACCTCCCGAGACGCCGAGGCACGCCGTCTCCTAAGAATTCAGATCCGCCCCTCTCCCTCCCCCCCCCCTA
ACGTTACTGGCCGAAGCCGCTTGGAATAAGGCCGGTGTGCGTTTGTCTATATGTTATTTTCCACCATATT
GCCGTCTTTTGGCAATGTGAGGGCCCGGAAACCTGGCCCTGTCTTCTTGACGAGCATTCCTAGGGGTCTT
TCCCCTCTCGCCAAAGGAATGCAAGGTCTGTTGAATGTCGTGAAGGAAGCAGTTCCTCTGGTAGCTTCTT
GAAGACAAACAACGTCTGTAGCGACCCTTTGCAGGCAGCGGAACCCCCCACCTGGCGACAGGTGCCTCTG
CGGCCAAAAGCCACGTGTATAAGATACACCTGCAAAGGCGGCACAACCCCAGTGCCACGTTGTGAGTTGG
ATAGTTGTGGAAAGAGTCAAATGGCTCTCCTCAAGCGTATTCAACAAGGGGCTGAAGGATGCCCAGAAGG
TACCCCATTGTATGGGATCTGATCTGGGGCCTCGGTACACATGCTTTACATGTGTTTAGTCGAGGTTAAA
AAAACGTCTAGGCCCCCCGAACCACGGGGACGTGGTTTTCCTTTGAAAAACACGATGATAATATGGCCAC
AACCATGGTGAGCAAGGGCGAGGAGCTGTTCACCGGGGTGGTGCCCATCCTGGTCGAGCTGGACGGCGAC
GTAAACGGCCACAAGTTCAGCGTGAGGGGCGAGGGCGAGGGCGATGCCACCAACGGCAAGCTGACCCTGA
AGTTCATCTGCACCACCGGCAAGCTGCCCGTGCCCTGGCCCACCCTCGTGACCACCCTGAGCCACGGCGT
GCAGTGCTTCGCCCGCTACCCCGACCACATGAAGCAGCACGACTTCTTCAAGTCCGCCATGCCCGAAGGC
TACGTCCAGGAGCGCACCATCTTCTTCAAGGACGACGGCACCTACAAGACCCGCGCCGAGGTGAAGTTCG
AGGGCGACACCCTGGTGAACCGCATCGAGCTGAAGGGCGTCGACTTCAAGGAGGACGGCAACATCCTGGG
GCACAAGCTGGAGTACAACTTCAACAGCCACAACATCTATATCATGGCCGTCAAGCAGAAGAACGGCATC
AAGGTGAACTTCAAGATCCGCCACAACGTGGAGGACGGCAGCGTGCAGCTCGCCGACCACTACCAGCAGA
ACACCCCCATCGGCGACGGCCCCGTGCTGCTGCCCGACAGCCACTACCTGAGCACCCAGTCCGTGCTGAG
CAAAGACCCCAACGAGAAGCGCGATCACATGGTCCTGCTGGAGTTCCGCACCGCCGCCGGGATCACTCTC
GGCATGGACGAGCTGTACAAGTAAACCGGTGCTCGAGGTACCGATGAATAGCTAAGGTAGAGGCCGCAGG
TAAGTATCAAGGTTACAAGACAGGTTTAAGGAGACCAATAGAAACTGGGCTTGTCGAGACAGAGAAGACT
CTTGCGTTTCTGATAGGCACCTATTGGTCTTACTGACATCCACTTTGCCTTTCTCTCCACAGGTGTCGAC
AATCAACCTCTGGATTACAAAATTTGTGAAAGATTGACTGGTATTCTTAACTATGTTGCTCCTTTTACGC
TATGTGGATACGCTGCTTTAATGCCTTTGTATCATGCTATTGCTTCCCGTATGGCTTTCATTTTCTCCTC
CTTGTATAAATCCTGGTTGCTGTCTCTTTATGAGGAGTTGTGGCCCGTTGTCAGGCAACGTGGCGTGGTG
TGCACTGTGTTTGCTGACGCAACCCCCACTGGTTGGGGCATTGCCACCACCTGTCAGCTCCTTTCCGGGA
CTTTCGCTTTCCCCCTCCCTATTGCCACGGCGGAACTCATCGCCGCCTGCCTTGCCCGCTGCTGGACAGG
GGCTCGGCTGTTGGGCACTGACAATTCCGTGGTGTTGTCGGGGAAGCTGACGTCCTTTCCATGGCTGCTC
GCCTGTGTTGCCACCTGGATTCTGCGCGGGACGTCCTTCTGCTACGTCCCTTCGGCCCTCAATCCAGCGG
ACCTTCCTTCCCGCGGCCTGCTGCCGGCTCTGCGGCCTCTTCCGCGTCTTCGCCTTCGCCCTCAGACGAG
TCGGATCTCCCTTTGGGCCGCCTCCCCGCCTGGAATTCGAGCTCGGTACGATCAGCCTCGACTGTGCCTT
CTAGTTGCCAGCCATCTGTTGTTTGCCCCTCCCCCGTGCCTTCCTTGACCCTGGAAGGTGCCACTCCCAC
TGTCCTTTCCTAATAAAATGAGGAAATTGCATCGCATTGTCTGAGTAGGTGTCATTCTATTCTGGGGGGT
GGGGTGGGGCAGGACAGCAAGGGGGAGGATTGGGAAGACAATAGCCCAGCTTTTGTTCCCTTTAGTGAGG
GTTAATTGCGCGCTTGGCGTAATCATGGTCATAGCTGTTTCCTGTGTGAAATTGTTATCCGCTAATTCAC
TCCTCAGGTGCAGGCTGCCTATCAGAAGGTGGTGGCTGGTGTGGCCAATGCCCTGGCTCACAAATACCAC
TGAGATCTTTTTCCCTCTGCCAAAAATTATGGGGACATCATGAAGCCCCTTGAGCATCTGACTTCTGGCT
AATAAAGGAAATTTATTTTCATTGCAATAGTGTGTTGGAATTTTTTGTGTCTCTCACTCGGAAGGACATA
TGGGAGGGCAAATCATTTAAAACATCAGAATGAGTATTTGGTTTAGAGTTTGGCAACATATGCCCATATG
CTGGCTGCCATGAACAAAGGTTGGCTATAAAGAGGTCATCAGTATATGAAACAGCCCCCTGCTGTCCATT
CCTTATTCCATAGAAAAGCCTTGACTTGAGGTTAGATTTTTTTTATATTTTGTTTTGTGTTATTTTTTTC
TTTAACATCCCTAAAATTTTCCTTACATGTTTTACTAGCCAGATTTTTCCTCCTCTCCTGACTACTCCCA
GTCATAGCTGTCCCTCTTCTCTTATGGAGATCGGCCGGCCGCCGGCGTCGACGCGCGCGGCCGCGGCGCG
CCGTTGCTGGCGTTTTTCCATAGGCTCCGCCCCCCTGACGAGCATCACAAAAATCGACGCTCAAGTCAGA
GGTGGCGAAACCCGACAGGACTATAAAGATACCAGGCGTTTCCCCCTGGAAGCTCCCTCGTGCGCTCTCC
TGTTCCGACCCTGCCGCTTACCGGATACCTGTCCGCCTTTCTCCCTTCGGGAAGCGTGGCGCTTTCTCAT
AGCTCACGCTGTAGGTATCTCAGTTCGGTGTAGGTCGTTCGCTCCAAGCTGGGCTGTGTGCACGAACCCC
CCGTTCAGCCCGACCGCTGCGCCTTATCCGGTAACTATCGTCTTGAGTCCAACCCGGTAAGACACGACTT
ATCGCCACTGGCAGCAGCCACTGGTAACAGGATTAGCAGAGCGAGGTATGTAGGCGGTGCTACAGAGTTC
TTGAAGTGGTGGCCTAACTACGGCTACACTAGAAGAACAGTATTTGGTATCTGCGCTCTGCTGAAGCCAG
TTACCTTCGGAAAAAGAGTTGGTAGCTCTTGATCCGGCAAACAAACCACCGCTGGTAGCGGTGGTTTTTT
TGTTTGCAAGCAGCAGATTACGCGCAGAAAAAAAGGATCTCAAGAAGATCCTTTGATCTTTTCTACGGGG
TCTGACGCTCAGTGGAACGAAAACTCACGTTAAGGGATTTTGGTCATGAGATTATCAAAAAGGATCTTCA
CCTAGATCCTTTTAAATTAAAAATGAAGTTTTAAATCAATCTAAAGTATATATGAGTAAACTTGGTCTGA
CAGTTACCAATGCTTAATCAGTGAGGCACCTATCTCAGCGATCTGTCTATTTCGTTCATCCATAGTTGCC
TGACTCCCCGTCGTGTAGATAACTACGATACGGGAGGGCTTACCATCTGGCCCCAGTGCTGCAATGATAC
CGCGAGACCCACGCTCACCGGCTCCAGATTTATCAGCAATAAACCAGCCAGCCGGAAGGGCCGAGCGCAG
AAGTGGTCCTGCAACTTTATCCGCCTCCATCCAGTCTATTAATTGTTGCCGGGAAGCTAGAGTAAGTAGT
TCGCCAGTTAATAGTTTGCGCAACGTTGTTGCCATTGCTACAGGCATCGTGGTGTCACGCTCGTCGTTTG
GTATGGCTTCATTCAGCTCCGGTTCCCAACGATCAAGGCGAGTTACATGATCCCCCATGTTGTGCAAAAA
AGCGGTTAGCTCCTTCGGTCCTCCGATCGTTGTCAGAAGTAAGTTGGCCGCAGTGTTATCACTCATGGTT
ATGGCAGCACTGCATAATTCTCTTACTGTCATGCCATCCGTAAGATGCTTTTCTGTGACTGGTGAGTACT
CAACCAAGTCATTCTGAGAATAGTGTATGCGGCGACCGAGTTGCTCTTGCCCGGCGTCAATACGGGATAA
TACCGCGCCACATAGCAGAACTTTAAAAGTGCTCATCATTGGAAAACGTTCTTCGGGGCGAAAACTCTCA
AGGATCTTACCGCTGTTGAGATCCAGTTCGATGTAACCCACTCGTGCACCCAACTGATCTTCAGCATCTT
TTACTTTCACCAGCGTTTCTGGGTGAGCAAAAACAGGAAGGCAAAATGCCGCAAAAAAGGGAATAAGGGC
GACACGGAAATGTTGAATACTCATACTCTTCCTTTTTCAATATTATTGAAGCATTTATCAGGGTTATTGT
CTCATGAGCGGATACATATTTGAATGTATTTAGAAAAATAAACAAATAGGGGTTCCGCGCACATTTCCCC
GAAAAGTGCCACCTGACGTCTAAGAAACCATTATTATCATGACATTAACCTATAAAAATAGGCGTATCAC
GAGGCCCTTTCGTCTACGCGCGCGCCGGCGGCGCGCCGTCGACGGCCGGCCGCGGCCGC
Features (pLannotate 1.2.2; 16 found; start..end, strand, type, name):
    155..532     +  enhancer       CMV enhancer: human cytomegalovirus immediate early enhancer
    534..733     +  promoter       CMV promoter: human cytomegalovirus (CMV) immediate early promoter
    872..1004    +  intron         chimeric intron: chimera between introns from human β-globin and immunoglobulin heavy chain genes
   1025..1279    +  CDS            UnaG (fragment): UnaG is a basic (constitutively fluorescent) green fluorescent protein published in 2013, derived from Anguilla japonica. It has low acid sensitivity. It requires the cofactor bilirubin for fluorescence.
   1378..1964    +  misc_feature   IRES2: internal ribosome entry site (IRES) of the encephalomyocarditis virus (EMCV)
   1965..2684    +  CDS            EBFP2: enhanced blue variant of GFP (Ai et al., 2007) mammalian codon-optimized
   2730..2862    +  intron         chimeric intron: chimera between introns from human β-globin and immunoglobulin heavy chain genes
   2871..3459    +  misc_feature   WPRE: woodchuck hepatitis virus posttranscriptional regulatory element
   3463..3479    +  misc_feature   MCS (fragment): pUC18/19 multiple cloning site
   3492..3603    +  polyA_signal   bGH poly(A) signal: bovine growth hormone polyadenylation signal
   3699..3717    -  promoter       T3 promoter: promoter for bacteriophage T3 RNA polymerase
   3776..3850    +  CDS            HBB (fragment): HBB_PONPY - Experimental evidence at transcript level: Swiss-Prot protein existence level 2. Involved in oxygen transport from the lung to the various peripheral tissues. From Pongo pygmaeus (Bornean orangutan).
   3921..3976    +  polyA_signal   β-globin poly(A) signal: rabbit β-globin polyadenylation signal (Gil and Proudfoot, 1987)
   4355..4943    -  rep_origin     ori: high-copy-number ColE1/pMB1/pBR322/pUC origin of replication
   5114..5974    -  CDS            AmpR: β-lactamase; bla; confers resistance to ampicillin, carbenicillin, and related antibiotics
   5975..6079    -  promoter       AmpR promoter: bla
