[The description below was written by a language model from this plasmid's Addgene catalogue record and pLannotate feature annotations shown in this document.]
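Description:
pRDAX-340 N-Tag UnaG[1] L20 {Esp3I(2x)} EBPF2 is a custom-built mammalian expression plasmid of about 6.2 kb, designed as an acceptor vector for protein–protein interaction assays based on bimolecular or trimolecular fluorescence complementation (BiFC/TriFC). It is propagated in E. coli at high copy through a ColE1/pUC-type origin and selected with ampicillin via the β-lactamase gene and its native promoter.

Expression is driven by the human CMV immediate-early enhancer and promoter, followed by a chimeric β-globin/immunoglobulin intron that promotes efficient processing of the transcript. The first open reading frame begins with a fragment of UnaG, the bilirubin-dependent green fluorescent protein. The annotation attributes UnaG to the Japanese eel Anguilla japonica, although the catalogue entry lists mouse as the insert species. The plasmid name suggests that this is the first split fragment, placed as an N-terminal tag and followed by a linker (L20) and a pair of Esp3I sites. These type IIS sites would allow a gene of interest to be inserted in frame. The linker and sites are not annotated in the feature table, and no partner gene is recorded. The split fragment alone should be non-fluorescent, with signal expected only when an interacting partner brings a complementary UnaG fragment close to it.

Downstream, an EMCV IRES directs cap-independent translation of EBFP2 from the same transcript, giving a blue marker of transfection and expression level independent of complementation. A second chimeric intron, a WPRE and the bGH polyadenylation signal complete the cassette. A rabbit β-globin poly(A) signal, a short β-globin coding fragment and a T3 promoter lie further downstream and appear to be backbone remnants.
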