Addgene plasmid #129843: pRDAX-340 N-Tag UnaG[1] L20 {Esp3I(2x)} EBPF2
Purpose: PPI (BiFC/TriFC) assay vector
Depositing lab: Gary Lewin. Depositing organization: Max-Delbrueck-Centrum fuer Molekulare Medizin (MDC).
Backbone
  Vector backbone: custom built
  Vector type: Mammalian Expression
Growth in bacteria
  Bacterial resistance: Ampicillin, 100 μg/mL
  Growth temperature: 37°C
  Growth strain: DH5alpha
  Copy number: High Copy
Gene/Insert
  Gene/Insert name: UnaG
  Species: M. musculus (mouse)
  Cloning method: Restriction Enzyme; 5′ cloning site unknown (unknown if destroyed); 3′ cloning site unknown (unknown if destroyed)
Terms and licenses: Academic/Nonprofit Terms; Industry Terms: Not Available to Industry
How to cite: pRDAX-340 N-Tag UnaG[1] L20 {Esp3I(2x)} EBPF2 was a gift from Gary Lewin (Addgene plasmid # 129843 ; http://n2t.net/addgene:129843 ; RRID:Addgene_129843)
